>Addgene plasmid #61279 | Zf Slit1a | addgene partial sequence | sequence record 101179 | M13pUC-Rev 5'-AGCGGATAACAATTTCACACAGG-3'
TGACCATGATTACGCCAAGCTATTTAGGTGACACTATAGAATACTCAAGCTATGCATCAAGCTTGGTACC
GAGCTCGGATCCACTAGTAACGGCCGCCAGTGTGCTGGAATTCGCCCTTCGAACCTCTTTGCAGGCGTGG
TGAGCAGCAGTTTTCCCTCCATGCCGTGTGGGCTGGCGCAGCGGGCGATGCCGGGCTCCTTATAGCCGGT
CTTCACCCAGTCTGAGAGCCAGCGGAGCCCGCAGTCACAGTGCAGAGGATTGGCCCCGATCGCCAGATGT
GACAGTGACTGAGCGTCAGAGAAGATCCCGTCCGGCAGCTCAGAGATATCATTCCCATGCAGAGATAGCA
GGCGGAGCGAGCGCAGCCCACTGAAGGCCAGAGTGGGGATGCAGCGCAGAGCATTATAACTCAGGATCAG
TGTGGTCAGCTGGCTCATGTTGGTGAAGGAGGAGTTGGTCAGAGAGCTGATCCTGTTGTTGCTCAAATCT
ACCAGCTGCAGACTCTTGAAGGACGACAGCTCCTTTGGCACCGTGCTCAGCTGGTTCCCATCCAGATACA
GTTCGGTGATGTTGCGTGGGGTGCCTTTGGGTAAAGCTTGCAGGTGTTTGTTGCTGCAGCGAACCACAGA
CTCCAGACAGGTGCAGTCAGCAGGACAGTGGACCGGCGGCGCACAGCTCACGTCCTCATGATCGTCTTCA
CAGCGGAAGTCCGGAGCGGCGACGTCCTGTAGTGGGATCTCTTTGAGGAATGCGGGCCGATGGCACCGCG
GGTTCCCCGTCACGATCTTACGGTTCCTCAACCAGCTGCTCAGCCACGCCAGCCGACAGTTACAGTTGAA
CGGGTTAGCCAGCAGGTTCAGTGTGGAGAGGCTCTGCAGCGTGTCGAAGGCTCCGGGTGCGATGGTGGTC
AGCGTGTTGTCGTACAGGGACAGCAGACGAACATTGTGCAACCCTGTGAAGCTGTTGTTGTGGATGCAGC
TGATGCGATTGTTGCGCAGCATTAGCATGCGCAGGCCTTCCAGCCCCCTGAACATGCCGCTGTGCGCCAA
A
