>Addgene plasmid #61279 | Zf Slit1a | addgene partial sequence | sequence record 101749 | M13pUC-Fwd 5'-CCCAGTCACGACGTTGTAAAACG-3'
AATTGTAATACGACTCACTATAGGGCGAATTGGGCCCTCTAGATGCATGCTCGAGCGGCCGCCAGTGTGA
TGGATATCTGCAGAATTCGCCCTTATGCCTGCGAGAGGAGGATGTTGTCTGCTGGAGGTGTGTGTGTGGG
TTTTGCTGCTGGTGTGTAAGACTGGCAGCGGGTGCCCGGCGCTCTGCACATGCAGCGGCACCACTGTGGA
CTGCCACGGGCTCGGACTCAAAAACATACCCAGGAACATTCCCAGAAACACCGAGAGGCTGGAACTGAAT
GGAAACAACCTCACACGCATCAACAGAAACGACTTCACTGGCCTCAAGTATCTTCGAGTTCTGCAGCTGA
TGGAGAACCAGATTGTAACGGTGGAGCGCGGCGCGTTCGACGAGATGAGAGAGCTGGAGAGACTACGTCT
GAACAGAAATCAGCTTCACCAGCTTCCAGAGCTCCTGTTCCAGAAGAACGCCGCGCTGTCCAGACTGGAC
CTGAGTGAGAACTTCATCCAGGCGATTCCTCGAAAGGCCTTCAGAGGAGCGACGGACATCAAGAACCTGC
AGCTGGACAAGAACCACATCAGCTGCATCGAGGACGGAGCGTTCAGAGCCATGCGCGGGCTAGAAGTGCT
AACTCTGAACAACAACAACATCAGCAGCATCCCAGTGTCCAGCTTCAACCACATGCCCAAGCTCCGGACA
TTCCGTCTGCACTCCAACAATCTGGTCTGTGACTGTGTGCTGTCGTGGCTCTCTCAGTGGCTACGCGAGC
GGCCCAACATCGGTCTGTTCACCCAGTGCAGCTCTCCAGCACCGCTGCGAGGACTCAATGTAGCAGAGGT
GCAGAAACACGAGTTCAGCTGCTCAGGTCAGTCTGACAGTGCTGTGGGTCAGTCGTGTAGTTTGAGCAGT
GGCTCGTGTCCCGCCGTCTGCTCCTGCAATAACAACATCGTGGACTGCAGAGGAAAAGGCCCGACCCTGA
TCCCCAGCAGCCTGCCCGACAGCATGACGGAGATACGACTGGAACAGAACAGCATCAAATCCATTCCTCC
GGGAGCCTTCTCTCCTTACAAGAAACTGCGCAGAATAGATCTTAGCAATAACCAGATTTCTGAGCTTGCT
CCGGA
