[The description below was written by a language model from this plasmid's Addgene catalogue record.]
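Description:
Zf Slit1a is a zebrafish (Danio rerio) slit1a cDNA clone carried in the pCRII-TOPO backbone, a commercial TOPO cloning vector of about 3.95 kb without insert that is catalogued here as an in vitro transcription vector. The plasmid is propagated in E. coli under ampicillin selection. The record also lists a neomycin/G418 marker; in this type of backbone that most likely corresponds to the kanamycin/neomycin resistance gene, and nothing in the record indicates that the plasmid is meant for expression or selection in eukaryotic cells. The copy number is given as unknown, and the record states neither the size of the insert nor whether it covers the full coding sequence.

The cDNA was inserted by TOPO cloning, which places it between the opposing T7 and SP6 bacteriophage promoters that flank the cloning site. These are listed as the 5′ and 3′ sequencing primer sites respectively, so the insert's sense strand runs from the T7 side towards the SP6 side. This arrangement allows run-off RNA to be made from either strand after the plasmid is linearised on the far side of the insert. The depositor's comments say that antisense probe is produced by cutting with XhoI or NotI and transcribing with SP6 polymerase.

Slit genes encode secreted axon guidance ligands, and the clone comes from work characterising two divergent slit1 genes in zebrafish. Its evident use is as a template for antisense riboprobes to detect slit1a transcripts, for example by in situ hybridisation, and as a source of the slit1a cDNA for subcloning.
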