Addgene plasmid #61279: Zf Slit1a
Purpose: contains zebrafish Slit1a cDNA
Depositing lab: Chi-Bin Chien & Lara Hutson. Depositing organization: University of Utah. Publication: Two divergent slit1 genes in zebrafish. Hutson LD, Jurynec MJ, Yeo SY, Okamoto H, Chien CB. Dev Dyn. 2003 Nov;228(3):358-69. 10.1002/dvdy.10386 PubMed 14579375.
Backbone
  Vector backbone: pCRII-TOPO
  Backbone manufacturer: Invitrogen
  Backbone size w/o insert (bp): 3950
  Vector type: in vitro transcription
  Selectable markers: Neomycin (select with G418)
Growth in bacteria
  Bacterial resistance: Ampicillin, 100 μg/mL
  Growth temperature: 37°C
  Growth strain: DH5alpha
  Copy number: Unknown
Gene/Insert
  Gene/Insert name: Slit1a
  Species: D. rerio (zebrafish)
  Entrez Gene: slit1a (a.k.a. CH211-178H7.3)
  Cloning method: TOPO Cloning
  Sequencing primers: 5′ T7; 3′ SP6
Terms and licenses: Academic/Nonprofit Terms; Industry Terms: Not Available to Industry
Depositor comments: antisense probe: cut with XhoI or NotI and use SP6
How to cite: Zf Slit1a was a gift from Chi-Bin Chien & Lara Hutson (Addgene plasmid # 61279 ; http://n2t.net/addgene:61279 ; RRID:Addgene_61279)
